Addgene plasmid #100439: pCMV_mEm_4GS_LF82_659
Purpose: Mammalian expression of E. coli LF82_659 CDS fused to mEmerald
Depositing lab: Alan Huett. Depositing organization: University of Nottingham. Publication: A multi-phenotypic imaging screen to identify bacterial effectors by exogenous expression in a HeLa cell line. Collins A, Huett A. Sci Data. 2018 May 15;5:180081. doi: 10.1038/sdata.2018.81. PubMed 29762554.
Backbone
  Vector backbone: pCMV
  Backbone size w/o insert (bp): 4502
  Vector type: Mammalian Expression
Growth in bacteria
  Bacterial resistance: Ampicillin, 100 μg/mL
  Growth temperature: 37°C
  Growth strain: XL1 Blue
  Copy number: High Copy
Gene/Insert
  Gene/Insert name: LF82_659
  Insert size (bp): 378
  Promoter: CMV
  Tag / fusion protein: mEmerald (N terminal on backbone)
  Cloning method: Ligation Independent Cloning
  Sequencing primers: 5′ ACTTCTGCTCTAAAAGCTGCGG; 3′ CACTGCATTCTAGTTGTGGTTTGTC
Terms and licenses: Academic/Nonprofit Terms; Industry Terms: Not Available to Industry
How to cite: pCMV_mEm_4GS_LF82_659 was a gift from Alan Huett (Addgene plasmid # 100439 ; http://n2t.net/addgene:100439 ; RRID:Addgene_100439)
