[The description below was written by a language model from this plasmid's Addgene catalogue record and pLannotate feature annotations shown in this document.]
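Description:
pCMV_mEm_4GS_LF82_659 is a mammalian expression plasmid built on a pCMV backbone that produces the Escherichia coli LF82_659 coding sequence as a fusion to the green fluorescent protein mEmerald. It is maintained in E. coli through a high-copy ColE1/pUC-type origin and selected with ampicillin via the β-lactamase gene and its native promoter. The annotation also picks up remnants of older cloning vectors (fragments of lacZα, lacI, rop and bom, a lac promoter/operator with CAP site, and a piece of the pUC polylinker). These are backbone leftovers rather than functional parts of the expression unit. No mammalian selection marker is annotated, which suggests transient transfection use.

The expression cassette consists of the human cytomegalovirus immediate-early enhancer and promoter, followed by a modified SV40 intron that provides splice sites to aid mRNA processing, then the mEmerald open reading frame, and finally an SV40 polyadenylation signal. The 378 bp LF82_659 insert, introduced by ligation-independent cloning, is not called out in the feature table. It presumably lies in the unannotated interval between mEmerald and the poly(A) signal, consistent with the catalogue statement that mEmerald is an N-terminal tag carried on the backbone. The "4GS" in the name suggests a glycine-serine linker between the tag and the bacterial protein, though the record does not describe it explicitly.

The plasmid is associated with a multi-phenotypic imaging screen that expressed bacterial proteins exogenously in HeLa cells to identify candidate effectors. The fluorescent fusion allows transfected cells to be identified, and the localisation of the bacterial protein and its effects on the cells to be observed by microscopy.
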