Features (pLannotate 1.2.2; 16 found; start..end, strand, type, name):
     62..82      -  misc_feature   MCS (fragment): pUC18/19 multiple cloning site
     81..384     +  enhancer       CMV enhancer: human cytomegalovirus immediate early enhancer
    385..588     +  promoter       CMV promoter: human cytomegalovirus (CMV) immediate early promoter
    726..822     +  intron         SV40 intron: modified SV40 intron with splice donor and acceptor sites
    883..1599    +  CDS            mEmerald: mEmerald is a basic (constitutively fluorescent) green fluorescent protein published in 1998, derived from Aequorea victoria. It is reported to be a very rapidly-maturing monomer with moderate acid sensitivity.
   2073..2207    -  polyA_signal   SV40 poly(A) signal: SV40 polyadenylation signal
   2342..2358    -  protein_bind   lac operator: The lac repressor binds to the lac operator to inhibit transcription in E. coli. This inhibition can be relieved by adding lactose or isopropyl-β-D-thiogalactopyranoside (IPTG). lac repressor encoded by lacI
   2366..2396    -  promoter       lac promoter: promoter for the E. coli lac operon
   2411..2432    -  protein_bind   CAP binding site: CAP binding activates transcription in the presence of cAMP. E. coli catabolite activator protein
   2445..2537    -  CDS            lacI (fragment): lac repressor; lacI; The lac repressor binds to the lac operator to inhibit transcription in E. coli. This inhibition can be relieved by adding lactose or isopropyl-β-D-thiogalactopyranoside (IPTG).
   2720..3308    -  rep_origin     ori: high-copy-number ColE1/pMB1/pBR322/pUC origin of replication
   3479..4339    -  CDS            AmpR: β-lactamase; bla; confers resistance to ampicillin, carbenicillin, and related antibiotics
   4340..4444    -  promoter       AmpR promoter: bla
   4539..4574    +  CDS            rop (fragment): Rop protein, which maintains plasmids at low copy number; rop
   4676..4775    +  misc_feature   bom (fragment): basis of mobility region from pBR322
   4781..56      -  CDS            lacZα (fragment) (across the origin): LacZα fragment of β-galactosidase; lacZ fragment
>Addgene plasmid #100439 | pCMV_mEm_4GS_LF82_659 | addgene full sequence | sequence record 210161 | Addgene NGS Result
AGTTGGGTAACGCCAGGGTTTTCCCAGTCACGACGTTGTAAAACGACGGCCAGTGAGTTCGAGCTTGCAT
GCCTGCAGGTCGTTACATAACTTACGGTAAATGGCCCGCCTGGCTGACCGCCCAACGACCCCCGCCCATT
GACGTCAATAATGACGTATGTTCCCATAGTAACGCCAATAGGGACTTTCCATTGACGTCAATGGGTGGAG
TATTTACGGTAAACTGCCCACTTGGCAGTACATCAAGTGTATCATATGCCAAGTACGCCCCCTATTGACG
TCAATGACGGTAAATGGCCCGCCTGGCATTATGCCCAGTACATGACCTTATGGGACTTTCCTACTTGGCA
GTACATCTACGTATTAGTCATCGCTATTACCATGGTGATGCGGTTTTGGCAGTACATCAATGGGCGTGGA
TAGCGGTTTGACTCACGGGGATTTCCAAGTCTCCACCCCATTGACGTCAATGGGAGTTTGTTTTGGCACC
AAAATCAACGGGACTTTCCAAAATGTCGTAACAACTCCGCCCCATTGACGCAAATGGGCGGTAGGCGTGT
ACGGTGGGAGGTCTATATAAGCAGAGCTCGTTTAGTGAACCGTCAGATCGCCTGGAGACGCCATCCACGC
TGTTTTGACCTCCATAGAAGACACCGGGACCGATCCAGCCTCCGGACTCTAGAGGATCCGGTACTAGAGG
AACTGAAAAACCAGAAAGTTAACTGGTAAGTTTAGTCTTTTTGTCTTTTATTTCAGGTCCCGGATCCGGT
GGTGGTGCAAATCAAAGAACTGCTCCTCAGTGGATGTTGCCTTTACTTCTAGGCCTGTACGGAAGTGTTA
CTTCTGCTCTAAAAGCTGCGGAATTGTACCCGCGGGCCCACCATGGTGAGCAAGGGCGAGGAGCTGTTCA
CCGGGGTGGTGCCCATCCTGGTCGAGCTGGACGGCGACGTAAACGGCCACAAGTTCAGCGTGTCCGGCGA
GGGCGAGGGCGATGCCACCTACGGCAAGCTGACCCTGAAGTTCATCTGCACCACCGGCAAGCTGCCCGTG
CCCTGGCCCACCCTCGTGACCACCTTGACCTACGGCGTGCAGTGCTTCGCCCGCTACCCCGACCACATGA
AGCAGCACGACTTCTTCAAGTCCGCCATGCCCGAAGGCTACGTCCAGGAGCGCACCATCTTCTTCAAGGA
CGACGGCAACTACAAGACCCGCGCCGAGGTGAAGTTCGAGGGCGACACCCTGGTGAACCGCATCGAGCTG
AAGGGCATCGACTTCAAGGAGGACGGCAACATCCTGGGGCACAAGCTGGAGTACAACTACAACAGCCACA
AGGTCTATATCACCGCCGACAAGCAGAAGAACGGCATCAAGGTGAACTTCAAGACCCGCCACAACATCGA
GGACGGCAGCGTGCAGCTCGCCGACCACTACCAGCAGAACACCCCCATCGGCGACGGCCCCGTGCTGCTG
CCCGACAACCACTACCTGAGCACCCAGTCCAAGCTGAGCAAAGACCCCAACGAGAAGCGCGATCACATGG
TCCTGCTGGAGTTCGTGACCGCCGCCGGGATCACTCTCGGCATGGACGAGCTGTACAAGCGAATTGGTGG
AGGGGGCGGTTCCGGTGGCGGAGGTTCCCGAATTCGTCGACGGAGATCTGATATGAAACTCTATCGTGCA
ACGTACAGTCTCTTAACCCGCGATGGTCGGGTCACAGTTGATGAGCAGTGGGTCTTTTTTGAAGCCGAAA
CCTACTCTGACGCGCTGGAGAAAATACCCGGGCTATTGATGACGATGTGGGATTGCGGTGAGTCCCAACT
GGAGGTCTGGAACCTGATGCAGGATACCCAGCTTGTTGATCTCAGCATGGATATGGAGGTTGATTCCCCT
CGGGACTGGCGTTTCTTTGAGGTTGGTTATTCCGCTGGTTCTGCCGTTTATCTTGATGTCGAACGTGATG
GCTGGCCGTTGTTCCTTGTCTCTCCGTCAAATCTGGCCCGTCTGAATAATGCCTTGGTCGAGTGCCGGAG
GCCAGCATGAATCGGTACCCTCGAGAAGCTTGCGGCCGCGGGGATCCAGACATGATAAGATACATTGATG
AGTTTGGACAAACCACAACTAGAATGCAGTGAAAAAAATGCTTTATTTGTGAAATTTGTGATGCTATTGC
TTTATTTGTAACCATTATAAGCTGCAATAAACAAGTTAACAACAACAATTGCATTCATTTTATGTTTCAG
GTTCAGGGGGAGGTGTGGGAGGTTTTTTCGGATCCTCTAGAGTCGATCTGCAGGCATGCTAGCTTGGCGT
AATCATGGTCATAGCTGTTTCCTGTGTGAAATTGTTATCCGCTCACAATTCCACACAACATACGAGCCGG
AAGCATAAAGTGTAAAGCCTGGGGTGCCTAATGAGTGAGCTAACTCACATTAATTGCGTTGCGCTCACTG
CCCGCTTTCCAGTCGGGAAACCTGTCGTGCCAGCTGCATTAATGAATCGGCCAACGCGCGGGGAGAGGCG
GTTTGCGTATTGGGCGCTCTTCCGCTTCCTCGCTCACTGACTCGCTGCGCTCGGTCGTTCGGCTGCGGCG
AGCGGTATCAGCTCACTCAAAGGCGGTAATACGGTTATCCACAGAATCAGGGGATAACGCAGGAAAGAAC
ATGTGAGCAAAAGGCCAGCAAAAGGCCAGGAACCGTAAAAAGGCCGCGTTGCTGGCGTTTTTCCATAGGC
TCCGCCCCCCTGACGAGCATCACAAAAATCGACGCTCAAGTCAGAGGTGGCGAAACCCGACAGGACTATA
AAGATACCAGGCGTTTCCCCCTGGAAGCTCCCTCGTGCGCTCTCCTGTTCCGACCCTGCCGCTTACCGGA
TACCTGTCCGCCTTTCTCCCTTCGGGAAGCGTGGCGCTTTCTCATAGCTCACGCTGTAGGTATCTCAGTT
CGGTGTAGGTCGTTCGCTCCAAGCTGGGCTGTGTGCACGAACCCCCCGTTCAGCCCGACCGCTGCGCCTT
ATCCGGTAACTATCGTCTTGAGTCCAACCCGGTAAGACACGACTTATCGCCACTGGCAGCAGCCACTGGT
AACAGGATTAGCAGAGCGAGGTATGTAGGCGGTGCTACAGAGTTCTTGAAGTGGTGGCCTAACTACGGCT
ACACTAGAAGAACAGTATTTGGTATCTGCGCTCTGCTGAAGCCAGTTACCTTCGGAAAAAGAGTTGGTAG
CTCTTGATCCGGCAAACAAACCACCGCTGGTAGCGGTGGTTTTTTTGTTTGCAAGCAGCAGATTACGCGC
AGAAAAAAAGGATCTCAAGAAGATCCTTTGATCTTTTCTACGGGGTCTGACGCTCAGTGGAACGAAAACT
CACGTTAAGGGATTTTGGTCATGAGATTATCAAAAAGGATCTTCACCTAGATCCTTTTAAATTAAAAATG
AAGTTTTAAATCAATCTAAAGTATATATGAGTAAACTTGGTCTGACAGTTACCAATGCTTAATCAGTGAG
GCACCTATCTCAGCGATCTGTCTATTTCGTTCATCCATAGTTGCCTGACTCCCCGTCGTGTAGATAACTA
CGATACGGGAGGGCTTACCATCTGGCCCCAGTGCTGCAATGATACCGCGAGACCCACGCTCACCGGCTCC
AGATTTATCAGCAATAAACCAGCCAGCCGGAAGGGCCGAGCGCAGAAGTGGTCCTGCAACTTTATCCGCC
TCCATCCAGTCTATTAATTGTTGCCGGGAAGCTAGAGTAAGTAGTTCGCCAGTTAATAGTTTGCGCAACG
TTGTTGCCATTGCTACAGGCATCGTGGTGTCACGCTCGTCGTTTGGTATGGCTTCATTCAGCTCCGGTTC
CCAACGATCAAGGCGAGTTACATGATCCCCCATGTTGTGCAAAAAAGCGGTTAGCTCCTTCGGTCCTCCG
ATCGTTGTCAGAAGTAAGTTGGCCGCAGTGTTATCACTCATGGTTATGGCAGCACTGCATAATTCTCTTA
CTGTCATGCCATCCGTAAGATGCTTTTCTGTGACTGGTGAGTACTCAACCAAGTCATTCTGAGAATAGTG
TATGCGGCGACCGAGTTGCTCTTGCCCGGCGTCAATACGGGATAATACCGCGCCACATAGCAGAACTTTA
AAAGTGCTCATCATTGGAAAACGTTCTTCGGGGCGAAAACTCTCAAGGATCTTACCGCTGTTGAGATCCA
GTTCGATGTAACCCACTCGTGCACCCAACTGATCTTCAGCATCTTTTACTTTCACCAGCGTTTCTGGGTG
AGCAAAAACAGGAAGGCAAAATGCCGCAAAAAAGGGAATAAGGGCGACACGGAAATGTTGAATACTCATA
CTCTTCCTTTTTCAATATTATTGAAGCATTTATCAGGGTTATTGTCTCATGAGCGGATACATATTTGAAT
GTATTTAGAAAAATAAACAAATAGGGGTTCCGCGCACATTTCCCCGAAAAGTGCCACCTGACGTCTAAGA
AACCATTATTATCATGACATTAACCTATAAAAATAGGCGTATCACGAGGCCCTTTCGTCTCGCGCGTTTC
GGTGATGACGGTGAAAACCTCTGACACATGCAGCTCCCGGAGACGGTCACAGCTTGTCTGTAAGCGGATG
CCGGGAGCAGACAAGCCCGTCAGGGCGCGTCAGCGGGTGTTGGCGGGTGTCGGGGCTGGCTTAACTATGC
GGCATCAGAGCAGATTGTACTGAGAGTGCACCATATGCGGTGTGAAATACCGCACAGATGCGTAAGGAGA
AAATACCGCATCAGGCGCCATTCGCCATTCAGGCTGCGCAACTGTTGGGAAGGGCGATCGGTGCGGGCCT
CTTCGCTATTACGCCAGCTGGCGAAAGGGGGATGTGCTGCAAGGCGATTA
